>Addgene plasmid #220717 | AiP1795 - pAAV-AiE0170h-minBG-iCre(R297T)-BGHpA | addgene full sequence | sequence record 465237 | Addgene NGS Result
CCTGCAGGCAGCTGCGCGCTCGCTCGCTCACTGAGGCCGCCCGGGCGTCGGGCGACCTTTGGTCGCCCGG
CCTCAGTGAGCGAGCGAGCGCGCAGAGAGGGAGTGGCCAACTCCATCACTAGGGGTTCCTGCGGCCGCAC
GCGTATCTTCCCCACTGAACATACTCCCCCTTATTTATTCCATATACACATAAATAGCACCACCATGCAC
CTGTGGCCAAAAGCCAGAAAATGGAGTGCCATCCTCCACAACACCTTACTCACACTACCTTGATGCCTAG
ATGGTCTTAAAGTCTTAAAGATTCTGCTTCCTTATTACTTCTAAAATCTGTTCCCACCACCCTACTTCTA
CTGTCTTTTAGCTAATCTCACAATATTCAATATTTCTTGCCAGGATTATTGCAATTCCCTCCTGTTAAGT
CTCCCCACTTAAACTCCAGCTGCACCAATCTACACTTTACAATTCTGCAGAGATGTCTTTTTAACATGCA
AATATGCTTATATTATTTCTTTGCTTACACATTCCAATAACTCCTCTAAATAAAACTCTTAAGTTGCTTA
GACTGACACAAGGCTCTCATGAATGTGTCCCTGCCTGCCCTTCTGCTTCTACCTTCTAGCATTCCCCTTT
GTAAATCCTATGCACTTCTCTGAGCACATCATTTTCTGTCTTTTCTTTTTTTCTTTTTCTTTGAGATGAA
GTCTTTCAACATTGCCCAGGCTGGTCTCAAACTCCTGGGCTCAAGCGATCCTCTCGCCTCAACCTCCTGA
GTAGCTGGAGCTCGGGCTGGGCATAAAAGTCAGGGCAGAGCCATCTATTGCTTACATTTGCTTCTGGGAT
CCAGATCTTTCGAAGCTAGCCACCATGGTGCCCAAGAAGAAGAGGAAAGTCTCCAACCTGCTGACTGTGC
ACCAAAACCTGCCTGCCCTCCCTGTGGATGCCACCTCTGATGAAGTCAGGAAGAACCTGATGGACATGTT
CAGGGACAGGCAGGCCTTCTCTGAACACACCTGGAAGATGCTCCTGTCTGTGTGCAGATCCTGGGCTGCC
TGGTGCAAGCTGAACAACAGGAAATGGTTCCCTGCTGAACCTGAGGATGTGAGGGACTACCTCCTGTACC
TGCAAGCCAGAGGCCTGGCTGTGAAGACCATCCAACAGCACCTGGGCCAGCTCAACATGCTGCACAGGAG
ATCTGGCCTGCCTCGCCCTTCTGACTCCAATGCTGTGTCCCTGGTGATGAGGAGAATCAGAAAGGAGAAT
GTGGATGCTGGGGAGAGAGCCAAGCAGGCCCTGGCCTTTGAACGCACTGACTTTGACCAAGTCAGATCCC
TGATGGAGAACTCTGACAGATGCCAGGACATCAGGAACCTGGCCTTCCTGGGCATTGCCTACAACACCCT
GCTGCGCATTGCCGAAATTGCCAGAATCAGAGTGAAGGACATCTCCCGCACCGATGGTGGGAGAATGCTG
ATCCACATTGGCAGGACCAAGACCCTGGTGTCCACAGCTGGTGTGGAGAAGGCCCTGTCCCTGGGGGTTA
CCAAGCTGGTGGAGAGATGGATCTCTGTGTCTGGTGTGGCTGATGACCCCAACAACTACCTGTTCTGCCG
GGTCAGAAAGAATGGTGTGGCTGCCCCTTCTGCCACCTCCCAACTGTCCACCCGGGCCCTGGAAGGGATC
TTTGAGGCCACCCACCGCCTGATCTATGGTGCCAAGGATGACTCTGGGCAGAGATACCTGGCCTGGTCTG
GCCACTCTGCCAGAGTGGGTGCTGCCACCGACATGGCCAGGGCTGGTGTGTCCATCCCTGAAATCATGCA
GGCTGGTGGCTGGACCAATGTGAACATTGTGATGAACTACATCAGAAACCTGGACTCTGAGACTGGGGCC
ATGGTGAGGCTGCTCGAAGATGGGGACTGAGGCGCGCCGAATTCAAGCTTCTCGAGAGATCTTCGACTGT
GCCTTCTAGTTGCCAGCCATCTGTTGTTTGCCCCTCCCCCGTGCCTTCCTTGACCCTGGAAGGTGCCACT
CCCACTGTCCTTTCCTAATAAAATGAGGAAATTGCATCGCATTGTCTGAGTAGGTGTCATTCTATTCTGG
GGGGTGGGGTGGGGCAGGACAGCAAGGGGGAGGATTGGGAAGACAATAGCAGGCATGAGATCTCACGTGC
GGACCGAGCGGCCGCAGGAACCCCTAGTGATGGAGTTGGCCACTCCCTCTCTGCGCGCTCGCTCGCTCAC
TGAGGCCGGGCGACCAAAGGTCGCCCGACGCCCGGGCTTTGCCCGGGCGGCCTCAGTGAGCGAGCGAGCG
CGCAGCTGCCTGCAGGGGCGCCTGATGCGGTATTTTCTCCTTACGCATCTGTGCGGTATTTCACACCGCA
TA
[95 nt withheld, positions 2383-2477]
T
[46 nt withheld, positions 2479-2524]
C
[141 nt withheld, positions 2526-2666]
CCTTTGACGTTGGAGTCCACGTTCTTT
[37 nt withheld, positions 2694-2730]
ACTCTATCTCGGGCTATTCTTTTGATTTATAAGGGATTTTGCCGATTTCGGTCTATTGGTTAAAAAATGA
GCTGATTTAACAAAAATTTAACGCGAATTTTAACAAAATATTAACGTTTACAATTTTATGGTGCACTCTC
AGTACAATCTGCTCTGATGCCGCATAGTTAAGCCAGCCCCGACACCCGCCAACACCCGCTGACGCGCCCT
GACGGGCTTGTCTGCTCCCGGCATCCGCTTACAGACAAGCTGTGACCGTCTCCGGGAGCTGCATGTGTCA
GAGGTTTTCACCGTCATCACCGAAACGCGCGAGACGAAAGGGCCTCGTGATACGCCTATTTTTATAGGTT
AATGTCATGATAATAATGGTTTCTTAGACGTCAGGTGGCACTTTTCGGGGAAATGTGCGCGGAACCCCTA
TTTGTTTATTTTTCTAAATACATTCAAATATGTATCCGCTCATGAGACAATAACCCTGATAAATGCTTCA
ATAATATTGAAAAAGGAAGAGTATGAGTATTCAACATTTCCGTGTCGCCCTTATTCCCTTTTTTGCGGCA
TTTTGCCTTCCTGTTTTTGCTCACCCAGAAACGCTGGTGAAAGTAAAAGATGCTGAAGATCAGTTGGGTG
CACGAGTGGGTTACATCGAACTGGATCTCAACAGCGGTAAGATCCTTGAGAGTTTTCGCCCCGAAGAACG
TTTTCCAATGATGAGCACTTTTAAAGTTCTGCTATGTGGCGCGGTATTATCCCGTATTGACGCCGGGCAA
GAGCAACTCGGTCGCCGCATACACTATTCTCAGAATGACTTGGTTGAGTACTCACCAGTCACAGAAAAGC
ATCTTACGGATGGCATGACAGTAAGAGAATTATGCAGTGCTGCCATAACCATGAGTGATAACACTGCGGC
CAACTTACTTCTGACAACGATCGGAGGACCGAAGGAGCTAACCGCTTTTTTGCACAACATGGGGGATCAT
GTAACTCGCCTTGATCGTTGGGAACCGGAGCTGAATGAAGCCATACCAAACGACGAGCGTGACACCACGA
TGCCTGTAGCAATGGCAACAACGTTGCGCAAACTATTAACTGGCGAACTACTTACTCTAGCTTCCCGGCA
ACAATTAATAGACTGGATGGAGGCGGATAAAGTTGCAGGACCACTTCTGCGCTCGGCCCTTCCGGCTGGC
TGGTTTATTGCTGATAAATCTGGAGCCGGTGAGCGTGGGTCTCGCGGTATCATTGCAGCACTGGGGCCAG
ATGGTAAGCCCTCCCGTATCGTAGTTATCTACACGACGGGGAGTCAGGCAACTATGGATGAACGAAATAG
ACAGATCGCTGAGATAGGTGCCTCACTGATTAAGCATTGGTAACTGTCAGACCAAGTTTACTCATATATA
CTTTAGATTGATTTAAAACTTCATTTTTAATTTAAAAGGATCTAGGTGAAGATCCTTTTTGATAATCTCA
TGACCAAAATCCCTTAACGTGAGTTTTCGTTCCACTGAGCGTCAGACCCCGTAGAAAAGATCAAAGGATC
TTCTTGAGATCCTTTTTTTCTGCGCGTAATCTGCTGCTTGCAAACAAAAAAACCACCGCTACCAGCGGTG
GTTTGTTTGCCGGATCAAGAGCTACCAACTCTTTTTCCGAAGGTAACTGGCTTCAGCAGAGCGCAGATAC
CAAATACTGTTCTTCTAGTGTAGCCGTAGTTAGGCCACCACTTCAAGAACTCTGTAGCACCGCCTACATA
CCTCGCTCTGCTAATCCTGTTACCAGTGGCTGCTGCCAGTGGCGATAAGTCGTGTCTTACCGGGTTGGAC
TCAAGACGATAGTTACCGGATAAGGCGCAGCGGTCGGGCTGAACGGGGGGTTCGTGCACACAGCCCAGCT
TGGAGCGAACGACCTACACCGAACTGAGATACCTACAGCGTGAGCTATGAGAAAGCGCCACGCTTCCCGA
AGGGAGAAAGGCGGACAGGTATCCGGTAAGCGGCAGGGTCGGAACAGGAGAGCGCACGAGGGAGCTTCCA
GGGGGAAACGCCTGGTATCTTTATAGTCCTGTCGGGTTTCGCCACCTCTGACTTGAGCGTCGATTTTTGT
GATGCTCGTCAGGGGGGCGGAGCCTATGGAAAAACGCCAGCAACGCGGCCTTTTTACGGTTCCTGGCCTT
TTGCTGGCCTTTTGCTCACATGT
Features (pLannotate 1.2.2; 12 found; start..end, strand, type, name):
     12..39      +  repeat_region  AAV2 ITR (fragment): inverted terminal repeat of adeno-associated virus serotype 2 inverted
     68..95      +  repeat_region  AAV2 ITR (fragment): inverted terminal repeat of adeno-associated virus serotype 2 inverted
    892..1917    +  CDS            cre: RECR_BPP1 - Experimental evidence at protein level: Swiss-Prot protein existence level 1. Catalyzes site-specific recombination between two 34-base- pair LOXP sites. Its role is to maintain the phage genome as a monomeric unit-copy plasmid in the lysogenic state. From Escherichia phage P1 (Bacteriophage P1).
   1957..2068    +  polyA_signal   bGH poly(A) signal: bovine growth hormone polyadenylation signal
   2186..2326    +  repeat_region  AAV2 ITR: inverted terminal repeat of adeno-associated virus serotype 2 inverted
   2331..2382    -  misc_feature   bom (fragment): basis of mobility region from pBR322
   2401..2856    +  rep_origin     f1 ori (sequence partly withheld): f1 bacteriophage origin of replication; arrow indicates direction of (+) strand synthesis
   2857..2906    -  misc_feature   bom (fragment): basis of mobility region from pBR322
   3008..3043    -  CDS            rop (fragment): Rop protein, which maintains plasmids at low copy number; rop
   3138..3242    +  promoter       AmpR promoter: bla
   3243..4103    +  CDS            AmpR: β-lactamase; bla; confers resistance to ampicillin, carbenicillin, and related antibiotics
   4274..4862    +  rep_origin     ori: high-copy-number ColE1/pMB1/pBR322/pUC origin of replication
