[The description below was written by a language model from this plasmid's Addgene catalogue record and pLannotate feature annotations shown in this document.]
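Description:
AiP1795 - pAAV-AiE0170h-minBG-iCre(R297T)-BGHpA is an AAV transfer plasmid built on a pAAV2 backbone, intended for packaging a recombinant adeno-associated virus genome that expresses Cre recombinase under enhancer control in brain cells. In bacteria it is maintained as a high-copy plasmid through a ColE1/pUC-type origin and selected with ampicillin via the β-lactamase gene and its native promoter. An f1 phage origin and small remnants of pBR322 bom and rop sequences are also present in the backbone. The sequenced record is about 4.9 kb. A complete AAV2 inverted terminal repeat is annotated downstream of the cassette, while the upstream ITR is detected only as two short fragments, which may reflect the difficulty of sequencing and annotating these repeats rather than a true truncation.

Between the ITRs, the enhancer AiE0170h sits upstream of a minimal beta-globin promoter (minBG). Neither element is picked up by the automated annotation, but both are named in the catalogue entry and would fall in the unannotated stretch preceding the coding sequence. A minimal promoter has little activity alone, so the enhancer is meant to determine which cell populations transcribe the payload. That payload is iCre(R297T), a synthetic, codon-improved Cre carrying a point substitution, followed by the bovine growth hormone polyadenylation signal. The record does not state the effect of the R297T change or which cell types the enhancer targets. The construct belongs to a collection of enhancer AAVs for genetic access to cortical cell types, and is used to drive recombination of loxP-flanked reporters or alleles in specific brain cell populations. MluI and SgrAI sites flanking the cloned segment are retained.
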