Addgene plasmid #220717: AiP1795 - pAAV-AiE0170h-minBG-iCre(R297T)-BGHpA
Purpose: AiE0170h is an enhancer sequence, designed to induce cre-dependent recombination in specific populations of brain cells
Depositing lab: Allen Institute for Brain Science & Bosiljka Tasic. Depositing organization: Allen Institute. Publication: A suite of enhancer AAVs and transgenic mouse lines for genetic access to cortical cell types. Ben-Simon Y, Hooper M, Narayan S, Daigle TL, Dwivedi D, Way SW, Oster A, Stafford DA, Mich JK, Taormina MJ, Martinez RA, Opitz-Araya X, Roth JR, Alexander JR, Allen S, Amster A, Arbuckle J, Ayala A, Baker PM, Bakken TE, Barcelli T, Barta S, Bendrick J, Bertagnolli D, Bielstein C, Bishwakarma P, Bowlus J, Boyer G, Brouner K, Casian B, Casper T, Chakka AB, Chakrabarty R, Chance RK, Chavan S, Clark M, Colbert K, Collman F, Daniel S, Departee M, DiValentin P, Donadio N, Dotson N, Egdorf T, Fliss T, Gabitto M, Garcia J, Gary A, Gasperini M, Gloe J, Goldy J, Gore BB, Graybuck L, Greisman N, Haeseleer F, Halterman C, Haradon Z, Hastings SD, Helback O, Ho W, Hockemeyer D, Huang C, Huff S, Hunker A, Johansen N, Jones D, Juneau Z, Kalmbach B, Kannan M, Khem S, Kussick E, Kutsal R, Larsen R, Lee C, Lee AY, Leibly M, Lenz GH, Li S, Liang E, Lusk N, Madigan Z, Malloy J, Malone J, McCue R, Melchor J, Mollenkopf T, Moosman S, Morin E, Newman D, Ng L, Ngo K, Omstead V, Otto S, Oyama A, Pena N, Pham T, Phillips E, Pom CA, Potekhina L, Ransford S, Ray PL, Rette D, Reynoldson C, Rimorin C, Rocha D, Ruiz A, Sanchez REA, Sawyer L, Sedeno-Cortes A, Sevigny JP, Shapovalova N, Shepard N, Shulga L, Sigler AR, Siverts L, Soliman S, Somasundaram S, Staats B, Stewart K, Szelenyi E, Tieu M, Trader C, Tran A, van Velthoven CTJ, Walker M, Wang Y, Weed N, Wirthlin M, Wood T, Wynalda B, Yao Z, Zhou T, Ariza J, Dee N, Reding M, Ronellenfitch K, Mufti S, Sunkin SM, Smith KA, Esposito L, Waters J, Thyagarajan B, Yao S, Lein ES, Zeng H, Levi BP, Ngai J, Ting JT, Tasic B. Cell. 2025 May 16:S0092-8674(25)00513-6. doi: 10.1016/j.cell.2025.05.002. PubMed 40403729.
Backbone
  Vector backbone: pAAV2
  Vector type: AAV
Growth in bacteria
  Bacterial resistance: Ampicillin, 100 μg/mL
  Growth temperature: 37°C
  Growth strain: NEB Stable
  Copy number: High Copy
Gene/Insert
  Gene/Insert name: iCre(R297T)
  Species: Synthetic
  Promoter: minBG
  Cloning method: Gibson Cloning
Terms and licenses: Academic/Nonprofit Terms; Industry Terms: Not Available to Industry
Depositor comments: 5' Cloning Site: MluI (not destroyed), 3' Cloning Site: SgrAI (not destroyed). Please visit https://doi.org/10.1101/2024.06.10.597244 for bioRxiv preprint.
How to cite: AiP1795 - pAAV-AiE0170h-minBG-iCre(R297T)-BGHpA was a gift from Allen Institute for Brain Science & Bosiljka Tasic (Addgene plasmid # 220717 ; http://n2t.net/addgene:220717 ; RRID:Addgene_220717)
